Addgene plasmid #141938: TFORF2141
Purpose: Lentiviral vector for overexpressing transcription factor ORFs with unique 24-bp barcodes. Barcodes facilitate identification of transcription factors in pooled screens.
Depositing lab: Feng Zhang. Depositing organization: Broad Institute. Publication: A transcription factor atlas of directed differentiation. Joung J, Ma S, Tay T, Geiger-Schuller KR, Kirchgatterer PC, Verdine VK, Guo B, Arias-Garcia MA, Allen WE, Singh A, Kuksenko O, Abudayyeh OO, Gootenberg JS, Fu Z, Macrae RK, Buenrostro JD, Regev A, Zhang F. Cell. 2023 Jan 5;186(1):209-229.e26. doi: 10.1016/j.cell.2022.11.026. PubMed 36608654.
Backbone
  Vector backbone: pLX_TRC317
  Backbone manufacturer: Broad Institute Genetic Perturbation Platform
  Backbone size w/o insert (bp): 8264
  Vector type: Mammalian Expression, Lentiviral
  Selectable markers: Puromycin
Growth in bacteria
  Bacterial resistance: Ampicillin, 100 μg/mL
  Growth temperature: 37°C
  Growth strain: NEB Stable
  Copy number: High Copy
Gene/Insert
  Gene/Insert name: ZNF525
  Species: H. sapiens (human)
  Insert size (bp): 461
  Entrez Gene: ZNF525 (a.k.a. KIAA1979)
  Promoter: EF1a
  Cloning method: Unknown
  Sequencing primers: 5′ GGGTGGAGACTGAAGTTAGGCCAG; 3′ CACATAGCGTAAAAGGAGCAACATAG
Terms and licenses: Academic/Nonprofit Terms; Industry Terms: Not Available to Industry
Depositor comments: ENST00000491101 . The transcription factor ORF portion of this plasmid was synthesized by Genewiz. Please test multiple small colonies in case of plasmid recombination. To make this collection available in a timely manner, a portion of this collection was not fully sequenced by Addgene. If an Addgene verified full plasmid sequence is not available, please contact us prior to placing an order to request the full sequence.
How to cite: TFORF2141 was a gift from Feng Zhang (Addgene plasmid # 141938 ; http://n2t.net/addgene:141938 ; RRID:Addgene_141938)
