[The description below was written by a language model from this plasmid's Addgene catalogue record and pLannotate feature annotations shown in this document.]
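Description:
TFORF2141 is a lentiviral mammalian expression plasmid built on the pLX_TRC317 backbone and belongs to a barcoded library of human transcription factor open reading frames. Its insert is a short (461 bp) isoform of human ZNF525, synthesized from a specific Ensembl transcript model, placed downstream of the strong constitutive EF-1α promoter. The automated annotation labels the start of the ORF region as a ZNF720 fragment. This most likely reflects homology between related zinc finger proteins rather than a different insert, although the record does not resolve the point. According to the catalogue entry, each ORF in the collection is paired with a unique 24-bp barcode. The barcode is not annotated as a feature, and a short U6 promoter fragment lies between the ORF and the WPRE, which enhances transcript stability and expression.

The viral framework is a third-generation, self-inactivating design. An RSV promoter drives a truncated HIV-1 5' LTR, followed by the Ψ packaging signal, a partial gag sequence, the RRE for Rev-dependent nuclear export, cPPT/CTS, and a ΔU3 3' LTR with an SV40 polyadenylation signal beyond it. An SV40 promoter upstream of the EF-1α cassette drives puromycin N-acetyltransferase, allowing selection of transduced cells. In bacteria the plasmid is maintained through a high-copy ColE1/pUC-type origin and ampicillin resistance, and an f1 origin is also present. The depositor notes that recombination can occur, as is common with LTR-containing vectors.

The construct is intended for overexpressing ZNF525 individually or within pooled screens, where barcode sequencing identifies which transcription factor each cell received, for example in directed differentiation studies.
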