Features (pLannotate 1.2.2; 31 found; start..end, strand, type, name):
      5..231     +  promoter       RSV promoter: Rous sarcoma virus enhancer/promoter
    232..412     +  LTR            5' LTR (truncated): truncated 5' long terminal repeat (LTR) from HIV-1
    459..584     +  misc_feature   HIV-1 Ψ: packaging signal of human immunodeficiency virus type 1
    568..931     +  CDS            HIV-1 gag (fragment): gag protein from human immunodeficiency virus 1; gag
   1077..1310    +  misc_feature   RRE: The Rev response element (RRE) of HIV-1 allows for Rev-dependent mRNA export from the nucleus to the cytoplasm.
   1687..1713    +  CDS            Rev (fragment): human immunodeficiency virus 1 (HIV-1) Rev protein; rev; enhances nuclear export of unspliced and incompletely spliced viral mRNAs
   1720..1743    +  promoter       SV40 promoter (fragment): SV40 early promoter
   1744..1815    +  promoter       SV40 promoter (fragment): SV40 enhancer and early promoter
   1839..1974    +  rep_origin     SV40 ori: SV40 origin of replication
   2020..2616    +  CDS            PuroR (fragment): puromycin N-acetyltransferase; pac from Streptomyces; confers resistance to puromycin
   2665..2782    +  misc_feature   cPPT/CTS: central polypurine tract and central termination sequence of HIV-1
   2847..2913    +  CDS            small t antigen (fragment): SV40 (simian virus 40) small t antigen
   2920..4098    +  promoter       EF-1α promoter: strong constitutive promoter for human elongation factor EF-1α
   4130..4258    +  CDS            ZNF720 (fragment): ZN720_HUMAN - Experimental evidence at protein level: Swiss-Prot protein existence level 1. From Homo sapiens (Human).
   4487..4540    +  promoter       U6 promoter (fragment): RNA polymerase III promoter for human U6 snRNA
   4582..5170    +  misc_feature   WPRE: woodchuck hepatitis virus posttranscriptional regulatory element
   5221..5240    +  misc_feature   cPPT/CTS (fragment): central polypurine tract and central termination sequence of HIV-1
   5242..5475    +  LTR            3' LTR (ΔU3): self-inactivating 3' long terminal repeat (LTR) from HIV-1
   5553..5674    +  polyA_signal   SV40 poly(A) signal: SV40 polyadenylation signal
   5714..5849    +  rep_origin     SV40 ori: SV40 origin of replication
   5870..5888    -  promoter       T7 promoter: promoter for bacteriophage T7 RNA polymerase
   5896..6051    +  CDS            lacZα (fragment): LacZα fragment of β-galactosidase; lacZ fragment
   6056..6484    +  rep_origin     f1 ori (sequence partly withheld): f1 bacteriophage origin of replication; arrow indicates direction of (+) strand synthesis
   6537..6641    +  promoter       AmpR promoter: bla
   6642..7502    +  CDS            AmpR: β-lactamase; bla; confers resistance to ampicillin, carbenicillin, and related antibiotics
   7673..8261    +  rep_origin     ori: high-copy-number ColE1/pMB1/pBR322/pUC origin of replication
   8444..8536    +  CDS            lacI (fragment): lac repressor; lacI; The lac repressor binds to the lac operator to inhibit transcription in E. coli. This inhibition can be relieved by adding lactose or isopropyl-β-D-thiogalactopyranoside (IPTG).
   8549..8570    +  protein_bind   CAP binding site: CAP binding activates transcription in the presence of cAMP. E. coli catabolite activator protein
   8585..8615    +  promoter       lac promoter: promoter for the E. coli lac operon
   8623..8639    +  protein_bind   lac operator: The lac repressor binds to the lac operator to inhibit transcription in E. coli. This inhibition can be relieved by adding lactose or isopropyl-β-D-thiogalactopyranoside (IPTG). lac repressor encoded by lacI
   8684..8702    +  promoter       T3 promoter: promoter for bacteriophage T3 RNA polymerase
>Addgene plasmid #141938 | TFORF2141 | addgene full sequence | sequence record 415087 | Addgene NGS Result
TTAATGTAGTCTTATGCAATACTCTTGTAGTCTTGCAACATGGTAACGATGAGTTAGCAACATGCCTTAC
AAGGAGAGAAAAAGCACCGTGCATGCCGATTGGTGGAAGTAAGGTGGTACGATCGTGCCTTATTAGGAAG
GCAACAGACGGGTCTGACATGGATTGGACGAACCACTGAATTGCCGCATTGCAGAGATATTGTATTTAAG
TGCCTAGCTCGATACATAAACGGGTCTCTCTGGTTAGACCAGATCTGAGCCTGGGAGCTCTCTGGCTAAC
TAGGGAACCCACTGCTTAAGCCTCAATAAAGCTTGCCTTGAGTGCTTCAAGTAGTGTGTGCCCGTCTGTT
GTGTGACTCTGGTAACTAGAGATCCCTCAGACCCTTTTAGTCAGTGTGGAAAATCTCTAGCAGTGGCGCC
CGAACAGGGACTTGAAAGCGAAAGGGAAACCAGAGGAGCTCTCTCGACGCAGGACTCGGCTTGCTGAAGC
GCGCACGGCAAGAGGCGAGGGGCGGCGACTGGTGAGTACGCCAAAAATTTTGACTAGCGGAGGCTAGAAG
GAGAGAGATGGGTGCGAGAGCGTCAGTATTAAGCGGGGGAGAATTAGATCGCGATGGGAAAAAATTCGGT
TAAGGCCAGGGGGAAAGAAAAAATATAAATTAAAACATATAGTATGGGCAAGCAGGGAGCTAGAACGATT
CGCAGTTAATCCTGGCCTGTTAGAAACATCAGAAGGCTGTAGACAAATACTGGGACAGCTACAACCATCC
CTTCAGACAGGATCAGAAGAACTTAGATCATTATATAATACAGTAGCAACCCTCTATTGTGTGCATCAAA
GGATAGAGATAAAAGACACCAAGGAAGCTTTAGACAAGATAGAGGAAGAGCAAAACAAAAGTAAGACCAC
CGCACAGCAAGCGGCCGCTGATCTTCAGACCTGGAGGAGGAGATATGAGGGACAATTGGAGAAGTGAATT
ATATAAATATAAAGTAGTAAAAATTGAACCATTAGGAGTAGCACCCACCAAGGCAAAGAGAAGAGTGGTG
CAGAGAGAAAAAAGAGCAGTGGGAATAGGAGCTTTGTTCCTTGGGTTCTTGGGAGCAGCAGGAAGCACTA
TGGGCGCAGCGTCAATGACGCTGACGGTACAGGCCAGACAATTATTGTCTGGTATAGTGCAGCAGCAGAA
CAATTTGCTGAGGGCTATTGAGGCGCAACAGCATCTGTTGCAACTCACAGTCTGGGGCATCAAGCAGCTC
CAGGCAAGAATCCTGGCTGTGGAAAGATACCTAAAGGATCAACAGCTCCTGGGGATTTGGGGTTGCTCTG
GAAAACTCATTTGCACCACTGCTGTGCCTTGGAATGCTAGTTGGAGTAATAAATCTCTGGAACAGATTTG
GAATCACACGACCTGGATGGAGTGGGACAGAGAAATTAACAATTACACAAGCTTAATACACTCCTTAATT
GAAGAATCGCAAAACCAGCAAGAAAAGAATGAACAAGAATTATTGGAATTAGATAAATGGGCAAGTTTGT
GGAATTGGTTTAACATAACAAATTGGCTGTGGTATATAAAATTATTCATAATGATAGTAGGAGGCTTGGT
AGGTTTAAGAATAGTTTTTGCTGTACTTTCTATAGTGAATAGAGTTAGGCAGGGATATTCACCATTATCG
TTTCAGACCCACCTCCCAACCCCGAGGGGACCCATGCATTGCATCTCAATTAGTCAGCAACCAGGTGTGG
AAAGTCCCCAGGCTCCCCAGCAGGCAGAAGTATGCAAAGCATGCGTCTCAATTAGTCAGCAACCATAGTC
CCGCCCCTAACTCCGCCCATCCCGCCCCTAACTCCGCCCAGTTCCGCCCATTCTCCGCCCCATGGCTGAC
TAATTTTTTTTATTTATGCAGAGGCCGAGGCCGCCTCGGCCTCTGAGCTATTCCAGAAGTAGTGAGGAGG
CTTTTTTGGAGGCCTAGGCTTTTGCAAAAAGCTTTCTAGAGGTACCACCGGAGCTTACCATGACCGAGTA
CAAGCCCACGGTGCGCCTCGCCACCCGCGACGACGTCCCCAGGGCCGTACGCACCCTCGCCGCCGCGTTC
GCCGACTACCCCGCCACGCGCCACACCGTCGATCCGGACCGCCACATCGAGCGGGTCACCGAGCTGCAAG
AACTCTTCCTCACGCGCGTCGGGCTCGACATCGGCAAGGTGTGGGTCGCGGACGACGGCGCCGCCGTGGC
GGTCTGGACCACGCCGGAGAGCGTCGAAGCGGGGGCGGTGTTCGCCGAGATCGGCCCGCGCATGGCCGAG
TTGAGCGGTTCCCGGCTGGCCGCGCAGCAACAGATGGAAGGCCTCCTGGCGCCGCACCGGCCCAAGGAGC
CCGCGTGGTTCCTGGCCACCGTCGGCGTCTCGCCCGACCACCAGGGCAAGGGTCTGGGCAGCGCCGTCGT
GCTCCCCGGAGTGGAGGCGGCCGAGCGCGCCGGGGTGCCCGCCTTCCTGGAGACCTCCGCGCCCCGCAAC
CTCCCCTTCTACGAGCGGCTCGGCTTCACCGTCACCGCCGACGTCGAGGTGCCCGAAGGACCGCGCACCT
GGTGCATGACCCGCAAGCCCGGTGCCAGTTAACGAATTCTAGATCTTGAGACAAATGGCAGTATTCATCC
ACAATTTTAAAAGAAAAGGGGGGATTGGGGGGTACAGTGCAGGGGAAAGAATAGTAGACATAATAGCAAC
AGACATACAAACTAAAGAATTACAAAAACAAATTACAAAAATTCAAAATTTTCGGGTTTATTACAGGGAC
AGCAGAGATCCACTTTGGCGCCGGCTCGAGGCCTGCAGGTGCAAAGATGGATAAAGTTTTAAACAGAGAG
GAATCTTTGCAGCTAATGGACCTTCTAGGTCTTGAAAGGAGTGGGAATTGGCTCCGGTGCCCGTCAGTGG
GCAGAGCGCACATCGCCCACAGTCCCCGAGAAGTTGGGGGGAGGGGTCGGCAATTGAACCGGTGCCTAGA
GAAGGTGGCGCGGGGTAAACTGGGAAAGTGATGTCGTGTACTGGCTCCGCCTTTTTCCCGAGGGTGGGGG
AGAACCGTATATAAGTGCAGTAGTCGCCGTGAACGTTCTTTTTCGCAACGGGTTTGCCGCCAGAACACAG
GTAAGTGCCGTGTGTGGTTCCCGCGGGCCTGGCCTCTTTACGGGTTATGGCCCTTGCGTGCCTTGAATTA
CTTCCACCTGGCTGCAGTACGTGATTCTTGATCCCGAGCTTCGGGTTGGAAGTGGGTGGGAGAGTTCGAG
GCCTTGCGCTTAAGGAGCCCCTTCGCCTCGTGCTTGAGTTGAGGCCTGGCCTGGGCGCTGGGGCCGCCGC
GTGCGAATCTGGTGGCACCTTCGCGCCTGTCTCGCTGCTTTCGATAAGTCTCTAGCCATTTAAAATTTTT
GATGACCTGCTGCGACGCTTTTTTTCTGGCAAGATAGTCTTGTAAATGCGGGCCAAGATCTGCACACTGG
TATTTCGGTTTTTGGGGCCGCGGGCGGCGACGGGGCCCGTGCGTCCCAGCGCACATGTTCGGCGAGGCGG
GGCCTGCGAGCGCGGCCACCGAGAATCGGACGGGGGTAGTCTCAAGCTGGCCGGCCTGCTCTGGTGCCTG
GCCTCGCGCCGCCGTGTATCGCCCCGCCCTGGGCGGCAAGGCTGGCCCGGTCGGCACCAGTTGCGTGAGC
GGAAAGATGGCCGCTTCCCGGCCCTGCTGCAGGGAGCTCAAAATGGAGGACGCGGCGCTCGGGAGAGCGG
GCGGGTGAGTCACCCACACAAAGGAAAAGGGCCTTTCCGTCCTCAGCCGTCGCTTCATGTGACTCCACGG
AGTACCGGGCGCCGTCCAGGCACCTCGATTAGTTCTCGAGCTTTTGGAGTACGTCGTCTTTAGGTTGGGG
GGAGGGGTTTTATGCGATGGAGTTTCCCCACACTGAGTGGGTGGAGACTGAAGTTAGGCCAGCTTGGCAC
TTGATGTAATTCTCCTTGGAATTTGCCCTTTTTGAGTTTGGATCTTGGTTCATTCTCAAGCCTCAGACAG
TGGTTCAAAGTTTTTTTCTTCCATTTCAGGTGTCGTGAGGCTAGCACCGCCACCATGGCTCTTCCTCAGG
GTCTATTGACATTCAGGGATGTGGCCATAGAATTCTCTCAGGAGGAGTGGAAATGCCTGGACCCTGCTCA
GAGGACTCTATACAGGGACGTGATGCTGGAGAATTATAGGAACCTGGTCTCCCTGGGTTCTTGCTGTGCG
GTTGAAGTTGGTCTTGATCTCCTGGGCTCAAGACATCCTCCTCGGCCTCCCAAGAAGCTGGGATTACAGG
CGCCAACCCCCGTACCTAACTATTGGCTTTTGTTTTTAAACTTTTTGCATATGTGTGTCCTTAGGGCTAA
TATGAGTCTTCTGTGGACAACAAGTAGTTGGTTCCTGTTGATTGAGTCAGTCTTTGCCTTCTAGTAATGA
ACTAGTCCGTAACTTGAAAGTATTTCGATTTCTTGGCTTTATATATCTTGTGGAAAGGACGAGCGTCAGT
CACTAATTCAGGACCAACGCGTTAAGTCGACAATCAACCTCTGGATTACAAAATTTGTGAAAGATTGACT
GGTATTCTTAACTATGTTGCTCCTTTTACGCTATGTGGATACGCTGCTTTAATGCCTTTGTATCATGCTA
TTGCTTCCCGTATGGCTTTCATTTTCTCCTCCTTGTATAAATCCTGGTTGCTGTCTCTTTATGAGGAGTT
GTGGCCCGTTGTCAGGCAACGTGGCGTGGTGTGCACTGTGTTTGCTGACGCAACCCCCACTGGTTGGGGC
ATTGCCACCACCTGTCAGCTCCTTTCCGGGACTTTCGCTTTCCCCCTCCCTATTGCCACGGCGGAACTCA
TCGCCGCCTGCCTTGCCCGCTGCTGGACAGGGGCTCGGCTGTTGGGCACTGACAATTCCGTGGTGTTGTC
GGGGAAATCATCGTCCTTTCCTTGGCTGCTCGCCTGTGTTGCCACCTGGATTCTGCGCGGGACGTCCTTC
TGCTACGTCCCTTCGGCCCTCAATCCAGCGGACCTTCCTTCCCGCGGCCTGCTGCCGGCTCTGCGGCCTC
TTCCGCGTCTTCGCCTTCGCCCTCAGACGAGTCGGATCTCCCTTTGGGCCGCCTCCCCGCGTCGACTTTA
AGACCAATGACTTACAAGGCAGCTGTAGATCTTAGCCACTTTTTAAAAGAAAAGGGGGGACTGGAAGGGC
TAATTCACTCCCAACGAAGACAAGATCTGCTTTTTGCTTGTACTGGGTCTCTCTGGTTAGACCAGATCTG
AGCCTGGGAGCTCTCTGGCTAACTAGGGAACCCACTGCTTAAGCCTCAATAAAGCTTGCCTTGAGTGCTT
CAAGTAGTGTGTGCCCGTCTGTTGTGTGACTCTGGTAACTAGAGATCCCTCAGACCCTTTTAGTCAGTGT
GGAAAATCTCTAGCAGTACGTATAGTAGTTCATGTCATCTTATTATTCAGTATTTATAACTTGCAAAGAA
ATGAATATCAGAGAGTGAGAGGAACTTGTTTATTGCAGCTTATAATGGTTACAAATAAAGCAATAGCATC
ACAAATTTCACAAATAAAGCATTTTTTTCACTGCATTCTAGTTGTGGTTTGTCCAAACTCATCAATGTAT
CTTATCATGTCTGGCTCTAGCTATCCCGCCCCTAACTCCGCCCATCCCGCCCCTAACTCCGCCCAGTTCC
GCCCATTCTCCGCCCCATGGCTGACTAATTTTTTTTATTTATGCAGAGGCCGAGGCCGCCTCGGCCTCTG
AGCTATTCCAGAAGTAGTGAGGAGGCTTTTTTGGAGGCCTAGGGACGTACCCAATTCGCCCTATAGTGAG
TCGTATTACGCGCGCTCACTGGCCGTCGTTTTACAACGTCGTGACTGGGAAAACCCTGGCGTTACCCAAC
TTAATCGCCTTGCAGCACATCCCCCTTTCGCCAGCTGGCGTAATAGCGAAGAGGCCCGCACCGATCGCCC
TTCCCAACAGTTGCGCAGCCTGAATGGCGAATGGG
[124 nt withheld, positions 6056-6179]
C
[91 nt withheld, positions 6181-6271]
A
[49 nt withheld, positions 6273-6321]
CCTTTGACGTTGGAGTCCACGTTCTTT
[37 nt withheld, positions 6349-6385]
ACCCTATCTCGGTCTATTCTTTTGATTTATAAGGGATTTTGCCGATTTCGGCCTATTGGTTAAAAAATGA
GCTGATTTAACAAAAATTTAACGCGAATTTTAACAAAATATTAACGCTTACAATTTAGGTGGCACTTTTC
GGGGAAATGTGCGCGGAACCCCTATTTGTTTATTTTTCTAAATACATTCAAATATGTATCCGCTCATGAG
ACAATAACCCTGATAAATGCTTCAATAATATTGAAAAAGGAAGAGTATGAGTATTCAACATTTCCGTGTC
GCCCTTATTCCCTTTTTTGCGGCATTTTGCCTTCCTGTTTTTGCTCACCCAGAAACGCTGGTGAAAGTAA
AAGATGCTGAAGATCAGTTGGGTGCACGAGTGGGTTACATCGAACTGGATCTCAACAGCGGTAAGATCCT
TGAGAGTTTTCGCCCCGAAGAACGTTTTCCAATGATGAGCACTTTTAAAGTTCTGCTATGTGGCGCGGTA
TTATCCCGTATTGACGCCGGGCAAGAGCAACTCGGTCGCCGCATACACTATTCTCAGAATGACTTGGTTG
AGTACTCACCAGTCACAGAAAAGCATCTTACGGATGGCATGACAGTAAGAGAATTATGCAGTGCTGCCAT
AACCATGAGTGATAACACTGCGGCCAACTTACTTCTGACAACGATCGGAGGACCGAAGGAGCTAACCGCT
TTTTTGCACAACATGGGGGATCATGTAACTCGCCTTGATCGTTGGGAACCGGAGCTGAATGAAGCCATAC
CAAACGACGAGCGTGACACCACGATGCCTGTAGCAATGGCAACAACGTTGCGCAAACTATTAACTGGCGA
ACTACTTACTCTAGCTTCCCGGCAACAATTAATAGACTGGATGGAGGCGGATAAAGTTGCAGGACCACTT
CTGCGCTCGGCCCTTCCGGCTGGCTGGTTTATTGCTGATAAATCTGGAGCCGGTGAGCGTGGGTCTCGCG
GTATCATTGCAGCACTGGGGCCAGATGGTAAGCCCTCCCGTATCGTAGTTATCTACACGACGGGGAGTCA
GGCAACTATGGATGAACGAAATAGACAGATCGCTGAGATAGGTGCCTCACTGATTAAGCATTGGTAACTG
TCAGACCAAGTTTACTCATATATACTTTAGATTGATTTAAAACTTCATTTTTAATTTAAAAGGATCTAGG
TGAAGATCCTTTTTGATAATCTCATGACCAAAATCCCTTAACGTGAGTTTTCGTTCCACTGAGCGTCAGA
CCCCGTAGAAAAGATCAAAGGATCTTCTTGAGATCCTTTTTTTCTGCGCGTAATCTGCTGCTTGCAAACA
AAAAAACCACCGCTACCAGCGGTGGTTTGTTTGCCGGATCAAGAGCTACCAACTCTTTTTCCGAAGGTAA
CTGGCTTCAGCAGAGCGCAGATACCAAATACTGTTCTTCTAGTGTAGCCGTAGTTAGGCCACCACTTCAA
GAACTCTGTAGCACCGCCTACATACCTCGCTCTGCTAATCCTGTTACCAGTGGCTGCTGCCAGTGGCGAT
AAGTCGTGTCTTACCGGGTTGGACTCAAGACGATAGTTACCGGATAAGGCGCAGCGGTCGGGCTGAACGG
GGGGTTCGTGCACACAGCCCAGCTTGGAGCGAACGACCTACACCGAACTGAGATACCTACAGCGTGAGCT
ATGAGAAAGCGCCACGCTTCCCGAAGGGAGAAAGGCGGACAGGTATCCGGTAAGCGGCAGGGTCGGAACA
GGAGAGCGCACGAGGGAGCTTCCAGGGGGAAACGCCTGGTATCTTTATAGTCCTGTCGGGTTTCGCCACC
TCTGACTTGAGCGTCGATTTTTGTGATGCTCGTCAGGGGGGCGGAGCCTATGGAAAAACGCCAGCAACGC
GGCCTTTTTACGGTTCCTGGCCTTTTGCTGGCCTTTTGCTCACATGTTCTTTCCTGCGTTATCCCCTGAT
TCTGTGGATAACCGTATTACCGCCTTTGAGTGAGCTGATACCGCTCGCCGCAGCCGAACGACCGAGCGCA
GCGAGTCAGTGAGCGAGGAAGCGGAAGAGCGCCCAATACGCAAACCGCCTCTCCCCGCGCGTTGGCCGAT
TCATTAATGCAGCTGGCACGACAGGTTTCCCGACTGGAAAGCGGGCAGTGAGCGCAACGCAATTAATGTG
AGTTAGCTCACTCATTAGGCACCCCAGGCTTTACACTTTATGCTTCCGGCTCGTATGTTGTGTGGAATTG
TGAGCGGATAACAATTTCACACAGGAAACAGCTATGACCATGATTACGCCAAGCGCGCAATTAACCCTCA
CTAAAGGGAACAAAAGCTGGAGCTGCAAGC
