>Addgene plasmid #141938 | TFORF2141 | depositor partial sequence | sequence record 277951 | Insert
ACCGCCACCATGGCTCTTCCTCAGGGTCTATTGACATTCAGGGATGTGGCCATAGAATTCTCTCAGGAGG
AGTGGAAATGCCTGGACCCTGCTCAGAGGACTCTATACAGGGACGTGATGCTGGAGAATTATAGGAACCT
GGTCTCCCTGGGTTCTTGCTGTGCGGTTGAAGTTGGTCTTGATCTCCTGGGCTCAAGACATCCTCCTCGG
CCTCCCAAGAAGCTGGGATTACAGGCGCCAACCCCCGTACCTAACTATTGGCTTTTGTTTTTAAACTTTT
TGCATATGTGTGTCCTTAGGGCTAATATGAGTCTTCTGTGGACAACAAGTAGTTGGTTCCTGTTGATTGA
GTCAGTCTTTGCCTTCTAGTAATGAACTAGTCCGTAACTTGAAAGTATTTCGATTTCTTGGCTTTATATA
TCTTGTGGAAAGGACGAGCGTCAGTCACTAATTCAGGACCA
