>Addgene plasmid #141938 | TFORF2141 | depositor partial sequence | sequence record 277952 | Barcode
GCGTCAGTCACTAATTCAGGACCA
